>Addgene plasmid #242879 | pU6 pegRNA ROSA 4b Bxb1 attB38 | addgene full sequence | sequence record 486274 | Addgene NGS Result
GACGTCGCTAGCTGTACAAAAAAGCAGGCTTTAAAGGAACCAATTCAGTCGACTGGATCCGGTACCAAGG
TCGGGCAGGAAGAGGGCCTATTTCCCATGATTCCTTCATATTTGCATATACGATACAAGGCTGTTAGAGA
GATAATTAGAATTAATTTGACTGTAAACACAAAGATATTAGTACAAAATACGTGACGTAGAAAGTAATAA
TTTCTTGGGTAGTTTGCAGTTTTAAAATTATGTTTTAAAATGGACTATCATATGCTTACCGTAACTTGAA
AGTATTTCGATTTCTTGGCTTTATATATCTTGTGGAAAGGACGAAACACCCACCACCAAAGTGTAGCATC
GTTTAAGAGCTAAGCTGGAAACAGCATAGCAAGTTTAAATAAGGCTAGTCCGTTATCAACTCGAAAGAGT
GGCACCGAGTCGGTGCACGACGGAGACCGCCGTCGTCGACAAGCCGCTACACTTTGGTCCATATAACGCG
GTTCTATCTAGTTACGCGTTAAACCAACTAGAATTTTTTTAAGCTTGGGCCGCTCGAGGTACCTCTCTAC
ATATGACATGTGAGCAAAAGGCCAGCAAAAGGCCAGGAACCGTAAAAAGGCCGCGTTGCTGGCGTTTTTC
CATAGGCTCCGCCCCCCTGACGAGCATCACAAAAATCGACGCTCAAGTCAGAGGTGGCGAAACCCGACAG
GACTATAAAGATACCAGGCGTTTCCCCCTGGAAGCTCCCTCGTGCGCTCTCCTGTTCCGACCCTGCCGCT
TACCGGATACCTGTCCGCCTTTCTCCCTTCGGGAAGCGTGGCGCTTTCTCATAGCTCACGCTGTAGGTAT
CTCAGTTCGGTGTAGGTCGTTCGCTCCAAGCTGGGCTGTGTGCACGAACCCCCCGTTCAGCCCGACCGCT
GCGCCTTATCCGGTAACTATCGTCTTGAGTCCAACCCGGTAAGACACGACTTATCGCCACTGGCAGCAGC
CACTGGTAACAGGATTAGCAGAGCGAGGTATGTAGGCGGTGCTACAGAGTTCTTGAAGTGGTGGCCTAAC
TACGGCTACACTAGAAGAACAGTATTTGGTATCTGCGCTCTGCTGAAGCCAGTTACCTTCGGAAAAAGAG
TTGGTAGCTCTTGATCCGGCAAACAAACCACCGCTGGTAGCGGTGGTTTTTTTGTTTGCAAGCAGCAGAT
TACGCGCAGAAAAAAAGGATCTCAAGAAGATCCTTTGATCTTTTCTACGGGGTCTGACGCTCAGTGGAAC
GAAAACTCACGTTAAGGGATTTTGGTCATGAGATTATCAAAAAGGATCTTCACCTAGATCCTTTTAAATT
AAAAATGAAGTTTTAAATCAATCTAAAGTATATATGAGTAAACTTGGTCTGACAGTTACCAATGCTTAAT
CAGTGAGGCACCTATCTCAGCGATCTGTCTATTTCGTTCATCCATAGTTGCCTGACTCCCCGTCGTGTAG
ATAACTACGATACGGGAGGGCTTACCATCTGGCCCCAGTGCTGCAATGATACCGCGAGATCCACGCTCAC
CGGCTCCAGATTTATCAGCAATAAACCAGCCAGCCGGAAGGGCCGAGCGCAGAAGTGGTCCTGCAACTTT
ATCCGCCTCCATCCAGTCTATTAATTGTTGCCGGGAAGCTAGAGTAAGTAGTTCGCCAGTTAATAGTTTG
CGCAACGTTGTTGCCATTGCTACAGGCATCGTGGTGTCACGCTCGTCGTTTGGTATGGCTTCATTCAGCT
CCGGTTCCCAACGATCAAGGCGAGTTACATGATCCCCCATGTTGTGCAAAAAAGCGGTTAGCTCCTTCGG
TCCTCCGATCGTTGTCAGAAGTAAGTTGGCCGCAGTGTTATCACTCATGGTTATGGCAGCACTGCATAAT
TCTCTTACTGTCATGCCATCCGTAAGATGCTTTTCTGTGACTGGTGAGTACTCAACCAAGTCATTCTGAG
AATAGTGTATGCGGCGACCGAGTTGCTCTTGCCCGGCGTCAATACGGGATAATACCGCGCCACATAGCAG
AACTTTAAAAGTGCTCATCATTGGAAAACGTTCTTCGGGGCGAAAACTCTCAAGGATCTTACCGCTGTTG
AGATCCAGTTCGATGTAACCCACTCGTGCACCCAACTGATCTTCAGCATCTTTTACTTTCACCAGCGTTT
CTGGGTGAGCAAAAACAGGAAGGCAAAATGCCGCAAAAAAGGGAATAAGGGCGACACGGAAATGTTGAAT
ACTCATACTCTTCCTTTTTCAATATTATTGAAGCATTTATCAGGGTTATTGTCTCATGAGCGGATACATA
TTTGAATGTATTTAGAAAAATAAACAAATAGGGGTTCCGCGCACATTTCCCCGAAAAGTGCCACCT
Features (pLannotate 1.2.2; 6 found; start..end, strand, type, name):
     13..30      +  protein_bind   attB1 (fragment): mutant version of attB; recombination site for the Gateway® BP reaction BP Clonase™
     82..322     +  promoter       U6 promoter: RNA polymerase III promoter for human U6 snRNA
    369..436     +  misc_RNA       tracrRNA (fragment): trans-activating CRISPR RNA for the Streptococcus pyogenes CRISPR/Cas9 system
    627..1215    -  rep_origin     ori: high-copy-number ColE1/pMB1/pBR322/pUC origin of replication
   1386..2246    -  CDS            AmpR: β-lactamase; bla; confers resistance to ampicillin, carbenicillin, and related antibiotics
   2247..2351    -  promoter       AmpR promoter: bla
