[The description below was written by a language model from this plasmid's Addgene catalogue record and pLannotate feature annotations shown in this document.]
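Description:
pU6 pegRNA ROSA 4b Bxb1 attB38 is a small (about 2.4 kb) mammalian expression plasmid built on the pU6 pegRNA GG Acceptor backbone. It is maintained in E. coli through a high-copy ColE1/pUC-type origin of replication and selected with ampicillin through a β-lactamase gene driven by its own bla promoter. No mammalian selection marker or reporter is annotated, so it appears suited to transient delivery rather than stable selection.

The payload is a single RNA polymerase III transcription unit. The human U6 promoter drives an engineered prime editing guide RNA (epegRNA), and the annotated S. pyogenes tracrRNA-derived fragment just downstream of the promoter corresponds to the Cas9-binding scaffold of that guide. The spacer, the reverse-transcription template and primer binding site, and the stabilising 3′ motif that distinguishes an epegRNA are not annotated individually in the feature table. According to the record, the guide targets the human ROSA26 locus and encodes half of the minimal Bxb1 attB site. In twin prime editing, two pegRNAs targeting opposite strands each template one of two complementary flaps, which anneal to install the new sequence. This plasmid would therefore be used with a partner pegRNA construct and a separately supplied prime editor, neither of which is encoded here. A short Gateway attB1 fragment annotated upstream of the U6 promoter is probably a backbone remnant or partial match, and is unrelated to the Bxb1 attB site.

The intended use is to write a Bxb1 landing site into the ROSA26 safe-harbour region of human cells, allowing later integrase-mediated, site-specific insertion of transgenes. This fits the associated work on evolved hyperactive integrases.
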