Addgene plasmid #242879: pU6 pegRNA ROSA 4b Bxb1 attB38
Purpose: Mammalian expression of epegRNA for twin prime editing of half the minimal Bxb1 attB site targeting the human ROSA26 site
Depositing lab: Jesse Owens. Depositing organization: University of Hawaii. Publication: Directed evolution of hyperactive integrases for site specific insertion of transgenes. Hew BE, Gupta S, Sato R, Waller DF, Stoytchev I, Short JE, Sharek L, Tran CT, Badran AH, Owens JB. Nucleic Acids Res. 2024 Jul 2:gkae534. doi: 10.1093/nar/gkae534. PubMed 38953167.
Backbone
  Vector backbone: pU6 pegRNA GG Acceptor
  Vector type: Mammalian Expression
Growth in bacteria
  Bacterial resistance: Ampicillin, 100 μg/mL
  Growth temperature: 37°C
  Growth strain: DH5alpha
  Copy number: High Copy
Gene/Insert
  Gene/Insert name: epegRNA for Bxb1 attB site
  Species: H. sapiens (human)
  Mutation: none
  Promoter: U6
  Cloning method: Gibson Cloning
Terms and licenses: Academic/Nonprofit Terms; Industry Terms: Not Available to Industry
Depositor comments: please email each time it is ordered.
How to cite: pU6 pegRNA ROSA 4b Bxb1 attB38 was a gift from Jesse Owens (Addgene plasmid # 242879 ; http://n2t.net/addgene:242879 ; RRID:Addgene_242879)
